Addgene plasmid #217830: pYSD_kappa_mRFP
Purpose: (Empty Backbone) Yeast surface display Fab vector with kappa light chain and mRFP
Depositing lab: Timothy Whitehead. Depositing organization: University of Colorado, Boulder. Publication: An integrated technology for quantitative wide mutational scanning of human antibody Fab libraries. Petersen BM, Kirby MB, Chrispens KM, Irvin OM, Strawn IK, Haas CM, Walker AM, Baumer ZT, Ulmer SA, Ayala E, Rhodes ER, Guthmiller JJ, Steiner PJ, Whitehead TA. Nat Commun. 2024 May 10;15(1):3974. doi: 10.1038/s41467-024-48072-z. PubMed 38730230.
Backbone
  Vector backbone: pETconNK
  Backbone manufacturer: Whitehead Lab, Addgene #81169
  Vector type: Yeast Expression
Growth in bacteria
  Bacterial resistance: Kanamycin, 50 μg/mL
  Growth temperature: 37°C
  Growth strain: DH5alpha
  Copy number: High Copy
Gene/Insert
  Gene/Insert name: None
Terms and licenses: Academic/Nonprofit Terms; Industry Terms: Not Available to Industry
How to cite: pYSD_kappa_mRFP was a gift from Timothy Whitehead (Addgene plasmid # 217830 ; http://n2t.net/addgene:217830 ; RRID:Addgene_217830)
