[The description below was written by a language model from this plasmid's Addgene catalogue record and pLannotate feature annotations shown in this document.]
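Description:
pYSD_kappa_mRFP is an empty-backbone yeast expression vector for surface display of human antibody Fab fragments, built on the pETconNK backbone. It is a yeast–E. coli shuttle plasmid. In bacteria it replicates from a high-copy ColE1/pUC-type origin and is selected with kanamycin through an aminoglycoside phosphotransferase (KanR) gene driven by the AmpR promoter. In Saccharomyces cerevisiae it is maintained as a low-copy centromeric plasmid through CEN/ARS and selected by TRP1 auxotrophic complementation. An f1 origin and remnants of lac, T3 and T7 elements from the parental backbone are also annotated.

The display scaffold consists of two divergently oriented constant-region segments. On one strand lies the human kappa light chain constant region (IGKC), followed by an ADH1 terminator. On the other strand, a fragment of the human IgG1 heavy chain constant region, presumably the CH1 portion needed for a Fab, is followed by an Aga2 fragment and a Myc epitope tag. This arrangement would tether the heavy chain to the yeast cell wall via a-agglutinin, let the light chain pair with it, and permit detection of display through the tag. No variable regions are present, and the feature table annotates no yeast promoter between the two constant regions, so the record does not state what drives expression; these elements are presumably supplied when antibody variable domains are cloned in. A separate bacterial cassette expresses mRFP1 from a PLtetO-1 promoter fragment with rrnB T1 and T7Te terminators. It most likely acts as a red colony marker in E. coli during cloning, though the record does not describe its role explicitly. The associated publication uses this vector family for quantitative wide mutational scanning of human Fab libraries.
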