Features (pLannotate 1.2.2; 28 found; start..end, strand, type, name):
      2..18      +  protein_bind   lac operator: The lac repressor binds to the lac operator to inhibit transcription in E. coli. This inhibition can be relieved by adding lactose or isopropyl-β-D-thiogalactopyranoside (IPTG). lac repressor encoded by lacI
     63..81      +  promoter       T3 promoter: promoter for bacteriophage T3 RNA polymerase
     98..117     -  CDS            lacZα (fragment): LacZα fragment of β-galactosidase; lacZ fragment
    123..288     -  terminator     ADH1 terminator: S. cerevisiae ADH1; transcription terminator for the S. cerevisiae alcohol dehydrogenase 1 (ADH1) gene
    292..414     -  CDS            ADH1 (fragment): ADH1_YEAST - Also known as ADC1. Experimental evidence at protein level: Swiss-Prot protein existence level 1. This isozyme preferentially catalyzes the conversion of primary unbranched alcohols to their corresponding aldehydes. Also shows activity toward secondary alcohols. From Saccharomyces cerevisiae (strain ATCC 204508 / S288c) (Baker's yeast).
    484..798     -  CDS            IGKC: IGKC_HUMAN - Experimental evidence at protein level: Swiss-Prot protein existence level 1. Constant region of immunoglobulin light chains. Immunoglobulins, also known as antibodies, are membrane-bound or secreted glycoproteins produced by B lymphocytes. In the recognition phase of humoral immunity, the membrane-bound immunoglobulins serve as receptors which, upon binding of a specific antigen, trigger the clonal expansion and differentiation of B lymphocytes into immunoglobulins- secreting plasma cells. Secreted immunoglobulins mediate the effector phase of humoral immunity, which results in t
    836..1159    +  CDS            IGHG1 (fragment): IGHG1_HUMAN - Experimental evidence at protein level: Swiss-Prot protein existence level 1. Constant region of immunoglobulin heavy chains. Immunoglobulins, also known as antibodies, are membrane-bound or secreted glycoproteins produced by B lymphocytes. In the recognition phase of humoral immunity, the membrane-bound immunoglobulins serve as receptors which, upon binding of a specific antigen, trigger the clonal expansion and differentiation of B lymphocytes into immunoglobulins- secreting plasma cells. Secreted immunoglobulins mediate the effector phase of humoral immunity, which results in
   1217..1426    +  CDS            AGA2 (fragment): AGA2_YEAST - Experimental evidence at protein level: Swiss-Prot protein existence level 1. Receptor binding subunit of the a-agglutinin heterodimer. S.cerevisiae a and alpha cells express the complementary cell surface glycoproteins a-agglutinin and alpha-agglutinin, respectively, which interact with one another to promote cellular aggregation during mating. From Saccharomyces cerevisiae (strain ATCC 204508 / S288c) (Baker's yeast).
   1445..1471    +  CDS            Myc (fragment): Myc (human c-Myc proto-oncogene) epitope tag
   1801..1819    -  promoter       T7 promoter: promoter for bacteriophage T7 RNA polymerase
   1822..1969    +  CDS            lacZα (fragment): LacZα fragment of β-galactosidase; lacZ fragment
   1983..2036    +  promoter       PLtetO-1 promoter (fragment): modified phage lambda PL promoter with tet operator sites (Lutz and Bujard, 1997)
   2062..2736    +  CDS            mRFP1: mRFP1 is a basic (constitutively fluorescent) red fluorescent protein published in 2002, derived from Discosoma sp.. It is reported to be a somewhat slowly-maturing monomer with low acid sensitivity.
   2757..2828    +  terminator     rrnB T1 terminator: transcription terminator T1 from the E. coli rrnB gene
   2844..2871    +  terminator     T7Te terminator: phage T7 early transcription terminator
   2903..3331    +  rep_origin     f1 ori (sequence partly withheld): f1 bacteriophage origin of replication; arrow indicates direction of (+) strand synthesis
   3359..3410    -  misc_feature   bom (fragment): basis of mobility region from pBR322
   3464..4135    -  CDS            TRP1: TRPF_YEAST - Experimental evidence at protein level: Swiss-Prot protein existence level 1. From Saccharomyces cerevisiae (strain ATCC 204508 / S288c) (Baker's yeast).
   4136..4283    -  promoter       TRP1 promoter: S. cerevisiae TRP1
   4421..4470    -  misc_feature   bom (fragment): basis of mobility region from pBR322
   4572..4607    -  CDS            rop (fragment): Rop protein, which maintains plasmids at low copy number; rop
   4675..5178    -  misc_feature   CEN/ARS: S. cerevisiae CEN6 centromere fused to an autonomously replicating sequence
   5215..5319    +  promoter       AmpR promoter: bla
   5320..6135    +  CDS            KanR: aminoglycoside phosphotransferase; aph(3')-Ia; confers resistance to kanamycin in bacteria or G418 (Geneticin®) in eukaryotes
   6314..6902    +  rep_origin     ori: high-copy-number ColE1/pMB1/pBR322/pUC origin of replication
   7085..7177    +  CDS            lacI (fragment): lac repressor; lacI; The lac repressor binds to the lac operator to inhibit transcription in E. coli. This inhibition can be relieved by adding lactose or isopropyl-β-D-thiogalactopyranoside (IPTG).
   7190..7211    +  protein_bind   CAP binding site: CAP binding activates transcription in the presence of cAMP. E. coli catabolite activator protein
   7226..7256    +  promoter       lac promoter: promoter for the E. coli lac operon
>Addgene plasmid #217830 | pYSD_kappa_mRFP | addgene full sequence | sequence record 430589 | Addgene NGS Result
ATTGTGAGCGGATAACAATTTCACACAGGAAACAGCTATGACCATGATTACGCCAAGCTCGAAATTAACC
CTCACTAAAGGGAACAAAAGCTGGTACCTTCGCTATTACGCCAGCTGAATTGGAGCGACCTCATGCTATA
CCTGAGAAAGCAACCTGACCTACAGGAAAGAGTTACTCAAGAATAAGAATTTTCGTTTTAAAACCTAAGA
GTCACTTTAAAATTTGTATACACTTATTTTTTTTATAACTTATTTAATAATAAAAATCATAAATCATAAG
AAATTCGCTTATTTAGAAGTGTCAACAACGTATCTACCAACGATTTGACCCTTTTCCATCTTTTCGTAAA
TTTCTGGCAAGGTAGACAAGCCGACAACCTTGATTGGAGACTTGACCAAACCTCTGGCGAAGAATTGTTA
ATTAAGAGCTCAGATCTATTAGGTGGAATCCAGGCCCAGCAGCGGGTTCGGAATCGGTTTGCCACATTCA
CCCCTGTTGAAAGACTTAGTAACTGGAGAAGATAAACCTTGGTGGGTAACTTCACAAGCGTAAACCTTAT
GTTTTTCGTAATCGGCCTTGGACAAAGTCAAAGTAGATGACAAAGAGTAGGTAGAGTCCTTGGAATCTTG
TTCAGTAACAGATTCTTGGGAGTTACCAGACTGCAATGCGTTATCAACTTTCCATTGAACCTTAGCTTCT
CTTGGGTAGAAATTGTTCAACAGACAAACAACAGAAGCAGTACCAGACTTCAACTGTTCATCAGATGGTG
GAAAAATGAAGACGGATGGAGCAGCTACAGGCGGCCGCAGCTACACTTCATTGGATGGATGAATCGCGGC
CGCCAAGGGCCCGCAGGTGTTCCCCCTGGCCCCCAGCAGCAAGAGCACCAGCGGCGGCACAGCCGCCCTG
GGCTGCCTGGTGAAGGACTACTTCCCCGAGCCCGTGACCGTGAGCTGGAACAGCGGCGCCTTGACCAGCG
GCGTGCACACCTTCCCCGCCGTGCTGCAGAGCAGCGGCCTGTACAGCCTGAGCAGCGTGGTGACCGTGCC
CAGCAGCAGCCTGGGCACCCAGACCTACATCTGCAACGTGAACCACAAGCCCAGCAACACCAAGGTGGAC
AAACGCGTGGAGCCCAAGAGCTGCGATAAGACTCATACCGGTGGTGGTGGTTCTGGTGGTGGTGGTTCTG
GTGGTGGTGGTTCTGGTGGTGGTGGTTCTCAGGAACTGACAACTATATGCGAGCAAATCCCCTCACCAAC
TTTAGAATCGACGCCGTACTCTTTGTCAACGACTACTATTTTGGCCAACGGGAAGGCAATGCAAGGAGTT
TTTGAATATTACAAATCAGTAACGTTTGTCAGTAATTGCGGTTCTCACCCCTCAACAACTAGCAAAGGCA
GCCCCATAAACACACAGTATGTTTTTGGTGGGGGCGGATCCGAACAAAAGCTTATTTCTGAAGAGGACTT
GTAATAGAGATCTGATAACAACAGTGTAGATGTAACAAAATCGACTTTGTTCCCACTGTACTTTTAGCTC
GTACAAAATACAATATACTTTTCATTTCTCCGTAAACAACATGTTTTCCCATGTAATATCCTTTTCTATT
TTTCGTTCCGTTACCAACTTTACACATACTTTATATAGCTATTCACTTCTATACACTAAAAAACTAAGAC
AATTTTAATTTTGCTGCCTGCCATATTTCAATTTGTTATAAATTCCTATAATTTATCCTATTAGTAGCTA
AAAAAAGATGAATGTGAATCGAATCCTAAGAGAATTGAGCTCCAATTCGCCCTATAGTGAGTCGTATTAC
AATTCACTGGCCGTCGTTTTACAACGTCGTGACTGGGAAAACCCTGGCGTTACCCAACTTAATCGCCTTG
CAGCACATCCCCCTTTCGCCAGCTGGCGTAATAGCGAAGAGGCCCGCACCGATCGCCTTTCCCAACAGTT
GCGCAGCCTTGCCTGAGACCAGTCCCTATCAGTGATAGAGATTGACATCCCTATCAGTGATAGAGATACT
GAGCACGGATCTGAAAGAGGAGAAAGGATCTATGGCGAGTAGCGAAGACGTTATCAAAGAGTTCATGCGT
TTCAAAGTTCGTATGGAAGGTTCCGTTAACGGTCACGAGTTCGAAATCGAAGGTGAAGGTGAAGGTCGTC
CGTACGAAGGTACTCAGACCGCTAAACTGAAAGTTACCAAAGGTGGTCCGCTGCCGTTCGCTTGGGACAT
CCTGTCCCCGCAGTTCCAGTACGGTTCCAAAGCTTACGTTAAACACCCGGCTGACATCCCGGACTACCTG
AAACTGTCCTTCCCGGAAGGTTTCAAATGGGAACGTGTTATGAACTTCGAAGACGGTGGTGTTGTTACCG
TTACCCAGGACTCCTCCCTGCAAGACGGTGAGTTCATCTACAAAGTTAAACTGCGTGGTACTAACTTCCC
GTCCGACGGTCCGGTTATGCAGAAAAAAACCATGGGTTGGGAAGCTTCCACCGAACGTATGTACCCGGAA
GACGGTGCTCTGAAAGGTGAAATCAAAATGCGTCTGAAACTGAAAGACGGTGGTCACTACGACGCTGAAG
TTAAAACCACCTACATGGCTAAAAAACCGGTTCAGCTGCCGGGTGCTTACAAAACCGACATCAAACTGGA
CATCACCTCCCACAACGAAGACTACACCATCGTTGAACAGTACGAACGTGCTGAAGGTCGTCACTCCACC
GGTGCTTAATAAGGATCTCCAGGCATCAAATAAAACGAAAGGCTCAGTCGAAAGACTGGGCCTTTCGTTT
TATCTGTTGTTTGTCGGTGAACGCTCTCTACTAGAGTCACACTGGCTCACCTTCGGGTGGGCCTTTCTGC
GTTTATAAGTCGGTCTCAACTATGGCGAATGG
[124 nt withheld, positions 2903-3026]
C
[91 nt withheld, positions 3028-3118]
A
[49 nt withheld, positions 3120-3168]
CCTTTGACGTTGGAGTCCACGTTCTTT
[37 nt withheld, positions 3196-3232]
ACCCTATCTCGGTCTATTCTTTTGATTTATAAGGGATTTTGCCGATTTCGGCCTATTGGTTAAAAAATGA
GCTGATTTAACAAAAATTTAACGCGAATTTTAACAAAATATTAACGCTTACAATTTCCTGATGCGGTATT
TTCTCCTTACGCATCTGTGCGGTATTTCACACCGCATAGATCGGCAAGTGCACAAACAATACTTAAATAA
ATACTACTCAGTAATAACCTATTTCTTAGCATTTTTGACGAAATTTGCTATTTTGTTAGAGTCTTTTACA
CCATTTGTCTCCACACCTCCGCTTACATCAACACCAATAACGCCATTTAATCTAAGCGCATCACCAACAT
TTTCTGGCGTCAGTCCACCAGCTAACATAAAATGTAAGCTTTCGGGGCTCTCTTGCCTTCCAACCCAGTC
AGAAATCGAGTTCCAATCCAAAAGTTCACCTGTCCCTCCTGCTTCTGAATCAAACAAGGGAATAAACGAA
TGAGGTTTCTGTGAAGCTGCACTGAGTAGTATGTTGCAGTCTTTTGGAAATACGAGTCTTTTAATAACTG
GCAAACCGAGGAACTCTTGGTATTCTTGCCACGACTCATCTCCATGCAGTTGGACGATATCAATGCCGTA
ATCATTGACCAGAGCCAAAACATCCTCCTTAGGTTGATTACGAAACACGCCAACCAAGTATTTCGGAGTG
CCTGAACTATTTTTATATGCTTTTACAAGACTTGAAATTTTCCTTGCAATAACCGGGTCAATTGTTCTCT
TTCTATTGGGCACACATATAATACCCAGCAAGTCAGCATCGGAATCTAGAGCACATTCTGCGGCCTCTGT
GCTCTGCAAGCCGCAAACTTTCACCAATGGACCAGAACTACCTGTGAAATTAATAACAGACATACTCCAA
GCTGCCTTTGTGTGCTTAATCACGTATACTCACGTGCTCAATAGTCACCAATGCCCTCCCTCTTGGCCCT
CTCCTTTTCTTTTTTCGACCGAATTAATTCTTAATCGGCAAAAAAAGAAAAGCTCCGGATCAAGATTGTA
CGTAAGGTGACAAGCTATTTTTCAATAAAGAATATCTTCCACTACTGCCATCTGGCGTCATAACTGCAAA
GTACACATATATTACGATGCTGTTCTATTAAATGCTTCCTATATTATATATATAGTAATGTCGTGATCTA
TGGTGCACTCTCAGTACAATCTGCTCTGATGCCGCATAGTTAAGCCAGCCCCGACACCCGCCAACACCCG
CTGACGCGCCCTGACGGGCTTGTCTGCTCCCGGCATCCGCTTACAGACAAGCTGTGACCGTCTCCGGGAG
CTGCATGTGTCAGAGGTTTTCACCGTCATCACCGAAACGCGCGAGACGAAAGGGCCTCGTGATACGCCTA
TTTTTATAGGTTAATGTCATGATAATAATGGTTTCTTAGACGGATCGCTTGCCTGTAACTTACACGCGCC
TCGTATCTTTTAATGATGGAATAATTTGGGAATTTACTCTGTGTTTATTTATTTTTATGTTTTGTATTTG
GATTTTAGAAAGTAAATAAAGAAGGTAGAAGAGTTACGGAATGAAGAAAAAAAAATAAACAAAGGTTTAA
AAAATTTCAACAAAAAGCGTACTTTACATATATATTTATTAGACAAGAAAAGCAGATTAAATAGATATAC
ATTCGATTAACGATAAGTAAAATGTAAAATCACAGGATTTTCGTGTGTGGTCGTCTACACAGACAAGATG
AAACAATTCGGCATTAATACCTGAGAGCAGGAAGAGCAAGATAAAAGGTAGTATTTGTTGGCGATCCCCC
TAGAGTCTTTTACATCTTCGGAAAACAAAAACTATTTTTTCTTTAATTTCTTTTTTTACTTTCTATTTTT
AATTTATATATTTATATTAAAAAATTTAAATTATAATTATTTTTATAGCACGTGATGAAAAGGACCCAGG
TGGCACTTTTCGGGGAAATGTGCGCGGAACCCCTATTTGTTTATTTTTCTAAATACATTCAAATATGTAT
CCGCTCATGAGACAATAACCCTGATAAATGCTTCAATAATATTGAAAAAGGAAGAGTATGAGCCATATTC
AACGGGAAACGTCTTGCTCTAGGCCGCGATTAAATTCCAACATGGATGCTGATTTATATGGGTATAAATG
GGCTCGCGATAATGTCGGGCAATCAGGTGCGACAATCTATCGATTGTATGGGAAGCCCGATGCGCCAGAG
TTGTTTCTGAAACATGGCAAAGGTAGCGTTGCCAATGATGTTACAGATGAGATGGTCAGACTAAACTGGC
TGACGGAATTTATGCCTCTTCCGACCATCAAGCATTTTATCCGTACTCCTGATGATGCATGGTTACTCAC
CACTGCGATCCCCGGGAAAACAGCATTCCAGGTATTAGAAGAATATCCTGATTCAGGTGAAAATATTGTT
GATGCGCTGGCAGTGTTCCTGCGCCGGTTGCATTCGATTCCTGTTTGTAATTGTCCTTTTAACAGCGATC
GCGTATTTCGTCTCGCTCAGGCGCAATCACGAATGAATAACGGTTTGGTTGATGCGAGTGATTTTGATGA
CGAGCGTAATGGCTGGCCTGTTGAACAAGTCTGGAAAGAAATGCATAAACTTTTGCCATTCTCACCGGAT
TCAGTCGTCACTCATGGTGATTTCTCACTTGATAACCTTATTTTTGACGAGGGGAAATTAATAGGTTGTA
TTGATGTTGGACGAGTCGGAATCGCAGACCGATACCAGGATCTTGCCATCCTATGGAACTGCCTCGGTGA
GTTTTCTCCTTCATTACAGAAACGGCTTTTTCAAAAATATGGTATTGATAATCCTGATATGAATAAATTG
CAGTTTCATTTGATGCTCGATGAGTTTTTCTAACCTCAGCAACTGTCAACCAAGTTTACTCATATATACT
TTAGATTGATTTAAAACTTCATTTTTAATTTAAAAGGATCTAGGTGAAGATCCTTTTTGATAATCTCATG
ACCAAAATCCCTTAACGTGAGTTTTCGTTCCACTGAGCGTCAGACCCCGTAGAAAAGATCAAAGGATCTT
CTTGAGATCCTTTTTTTCTGCGCGTAATCTGCTGCTTGCAAACAAAAAAACCACCGCTACCAGCGGTGGT
TTGTTTGCCGGATCAAGAGCTACCAACTCTTTTTCCGAAGGTAACTGGCTTCAGCAGAGCGCAGATACCA
AATACTGTTCTTCTAGTGTAGCCGTAGTTAGGCCACCACTTCAAGAACTCTGTAGCACCGCCTACATACC
TCGCTCTGCTAATCCTGTTACCAGTGGCTGCTGCCAGTGGCGATAAGTCGTGTCTTACCGGGTTGGACTC
AAGACGATAGTTACCGGATAAGGCGCAGCGGTCGGGCTGAACGGGGGGTTCGTGCACACAGCCCAGCTTG
GAGCGAACGACCTACACCGAACTGAGATACCTACAGCGTGAGCTATGAGAAAGCGCCACGCTTCCCGAAG
GGAGAAAGGCGGACAGGTATCCGGTAAGCGGCAGGGTCGGAACAGGAGAGCGCACGAGGGAGCTTCCAGG
GGGAAACGCCTGGTATCTTTATAGTCCTGTCGGGTTTCGCCACCTCTGACTTGAGCGTCGATTTTTGTGA
TGCTCGTCAGGGGGGCGGAGCCTATGGAAAAACGCCAGCAACGCGGCCTTTTTACGGTTCCTGGCCTTTT
GCTGGCCTTTTGCTCACATGTTCTTTCCTGCGTTATCCCCTGATTCTGTGGATAACCGTATTACCGCCTT
TGAGTGAGCTGATACCGCTCGCCGCAGCCGAACGACCGAGCGCAGCGAGTCAGTGAGCGAGGAAGCGGAA
GAGCGCCCAATACGCAAACCGCCTCTCCCCGCGCGTTGGCCGATTCATTAATGCAGCTGGCACGACAGGT
TTCCCGACTGGAAAGCGGGCAGTGAGCGCAACGCAATTAATGTGAGTTAGCTCACTCATTAGGCACCCCA
GGCTTTACACTTTATGCTTCCGGCTCGTATGTTGTGTGGA
